Addgene plasmid #245981: pBOB-Gpr45-Del1&2-3xFlag
Purpose: Express 3xFlag C-terminal tagged mouse GPR45-Del1&2 mutant transiently via transfection or stably via lentivirus-mediated infection in mammalian cells.
Depositing lab: Zhao Zhang. Depositing organization: University of Texas Southwestern Medical Center. Publication: GPR45 modulates Galpha(s) at primary cilia of the paraventricular hypothalamus to control food intake. Xun Y, Jiang Y, Xu B, Tang M, Ludwig S, Nakamura K, Mukhopadhyay S, Liu C, Beutler B, Zhang Z. Science. 2025 Jun 5;388(6751):eadp3989. doi: 10.1126/science.adp3989. Epub 2025 Jun 5. PubMed 40472089.
Backbone
  Vector backbone: pBOB
  Vector type: Mammalian Expression, Lentiviral
Growth in bacteria
  Bacterial resistance: Ampicillin, 100 μg/mL
  Growth temperature: 37°C
  Growth strain: NEB Stable
  Copy number: High Copy
Gene/Insert
  Gene/Insert name: Gpr45
  Species: M. musculus (mouse)
  Insert size (bp): 1035
  Mutation: Del1&2, deletion of R223-D237 and R247-D259
  GenBank ID: NM_053107
  Entrez Gene: Gpr45 (a.k.a. 9230112G11Rik, PSP24-1, PSP24-alpha)
  Tag / fusion protein: 3xFlag (C terminal on insert)
  Cloning method: Restriction Enzyme; 5′ cloning site BamHI (not destroyed); 3′ cloning site XhoI (not destroyed)
  Sequencing primers: 5′ AGCTCGTTTAGTGAACCGTCAGATCG; 3′ TACTCACCCCAACAGCTGGC
Terms and licenses: Academic/Nonprofit Terms; Industry Terms: Not Available to Industry
How to cite: pBOB-Gpr45-Del1&2-3xFlag was a gift from Zhao Zhang (Addgene plasmid # 245981 ; http://n2t.net/addgene:245981 ; RRID:Addgene_245981)
