[The description below was written by a language model from this plasmid's Addgene catalogue record and pLannotate feature annotations shown in this document.]
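Description:
pBOB-Gpr45-Del1&2-3xFlag is an HIV-1-based lentiviral transfer plasmid built on the pBOB backbone that also works as a conventional mammalian expression vector. It is propagated in E. coli through a high-copy ColE1/pUC-type origin with ampicillin resistance (AmpR), and an f1 origin is also present. Outside the viral region sits an SV40/EM7 promoter-driven BleoR cassette with an SV40 poly(A) signal. This could in principle confer Zeocin resistance on transfected cells, but because it lies beyond the 3' LTR it would not be carried into the packaged viral genome.

Genomic RNA for packaging is driven by a CMV enhancer/promoter fused to a truncated 5' LTR, a chimeric arrangement typical of Tat-independent designs. It is followed by the Ψ packaging signal with a gag fragment, the RRE for Rev-dependent nuclear export, and the cPPT/CTS. An internal CMV enhancer/promoter then drives the 1,035 bp insert, cloned between BamHI and XhoI. The insert is mouse Gpr45 with two deletions (R223–D237 and R247–D259, "Del1&2") and is fused at its C terminus to a 3xFLAG epitope. The automated annotation labels this ORF by its human GPR45 homologue, but the record gives the species as mouse. Downstream are a chimeric intron, a WPRE to enhance transcript expression, the 3' LTR region, and a bGH poly(A) signal.

According to the record, the construct is used to express the tagged GPR45 deletion mutant transiently by transfection or stably by lentiviral infection of mammalian cells. The FLAG tag allows detection or immunoprecipitation. The associated study concerns GPR45 regulation of Gαs at primary cilia. The record does not state the functional consequence of the deletions.
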