Features (pLannotate 1.2.2; 34 found; start..end, strand, type, name):
     28..80      -  misc_feature   bom (fragment): basis of mobility region from pBR322
    235..614     +  enhancer       CMV enhancer: human cytomegalovirus immediate early enhancer
    615..814     +  promoter       CMV promoter: human cytomegalovirus (CMV) immediate early promoter
    832..1012    +  LTR            5' LTR (truncated): truncated 5' long terminal repeat (LTR) from HIV-1
   1059..1184    +  misc_feature   HIV-1 Ψ: packaging signal of human immunodeficiency virus type 1
   1168..1531    +  CDS            HIV-1 gag (fragment): gag protein from human immunodeficiency virus 1; gag
   1677..1910    +  misc_feature   RRE: The Rev response element (RRE) of HIV-1 allows for Rev-dependent mRNA export from the nucleus to the cytoplasm.
   2287..2387    +  CDS            Rev (fragment): human immunodeficiency virus 1 (HIV-1) Rev protein; rev; enhances nuclear export of unspliced and incompletely spliced viral mRNAs
   2391..2507    +  misc_feature   cPPT/CTS: central polypurine tract and central termination sequence of HIV-1
   2530..2833    +  enhancer       CMV enhancer: human cytomegalovirus immediate early enhancer
   2834..3037    +  promoter       CMV promoter: human cytomegalovirus (CMV) immediate early promoter
   3151..4185    +  CDS            GPR45 (fragment): GPR45_HUMAN - Experimental evidence at protein level: Swiss-Prot protein existence level 1. Orphan receptor. May play a role in brain function. From Homo sapiens (Human).
   4192..4257    +  CDS            3xFLAG: three tandem FLAG® epitope tags, followed by an enterokinase cleavage site
   4349..4578    +  intron         chimeric intron: chimera between introns from adenovirus and immunoglobulin heavy chain genes
   4642..4752    +  CDS            nef (fragment): NEF_HV1Z2 - Experimental evidence at protein level: Swiss-Prot protein existence level 1. Extracellular Nef protein targets CD4(+) T-lymphocytes for apoptosis by interacting with CXCR4 surface receptors. From Human immunodeficiency virus type 1 group M subtype D (isolate Z2/CDC-Z34) (HIV-1).
   4755..5343    +  misc_feature   WPRE: woodchuck hepatitis virus posttranscriptional regulatory element
   5360..5428    +  CDS            nef (fragment): NEF_HV1Z2 - Experimental evidence at protein level: Swiss-Prot protein existence level 1. Extracellular Nef protein targets CD4(+) T-lymphocytes for apoptosis by interacting with CXCR4 surface receptors. From Human immunodeficiency virus type 1 group M subtype D (isolate Z2/CDC-Z34) (HIV-1).
   5430..5742    +  LTR            5' LTR (fragment): 5' long terminal repeat (LTR) from HIV-1
   5750..5930    +  LTR            5' LTR (truncated): truncated 5' long terminal repeat (LTR) from HIV-1
   5962..6186    +  polyA_signal   bGH poly(A) signal: bovine growth hormone polyadenylation signal
   6190..6211    +  promoter       SV40 promoter (fragment): SV40 enhancer and early promoter
   6232..6660    +  rep_origin     f1 ori (sequence partly withheld): f1 bacteriophage origin of replication; arrow indicates direction of (+) strand synthesis
   6674..7003    +  promoter       SV40 promoter: SV40 enhancer and early promoter
   7051..7098    +  promoter       EM7 promoter: synthetic bacterial promoter&nbsp
   7117..7491    +  CDS            BleoR: antibiotic-binding protein; Sh ble from Streptoalloteichus hindustanus; confers resistance to bleomycin, phleomycin, and Zeocin™
   7501..7626    +  CDS            ble (fragment): BLE_KLEPN - Experimental evidence at protein level: Swiss-Prot protein existence level 1. Binding protein with a strong affinity to the bleomycin family of antibiotics. Binds to CL990; an antimitotic-antibiotic compound. From Klebsiella pneumoniae.
   7621..7742    +  polyA_signal   SV40 poly(A) signal: SV40 polyadenylation signal
   7815..7831    -  protein_bind   lac operator: The lac repressor binds to the lac operator to inhibit transcription in E. coli. This inhibition can be relieved by adding lactose or isopropyl-β-D-thiogalactopyranoside (IPTG). lac repressor encoded by lacI
   7839..7869    -  promoter       lac promoter: promoter for the E. coli lac operon
   7884..7905    -  protein_bind   CAP binding site: CAP binding activates transcription in the presence of cAMP. E. coli catabolite activator protein
   7918..8010    -  CDS            lacI (fragment): lac repressor; lacI; The lac repressor binds to the lac operator to inhibit transcription in E. coli. This inhibition can be relieved by adding lactose or isopropyl-β-D-thiogalactopyranoside (IPTG).
   8193..8781    -  rep_origin     ori: high-copy-number ColE1/pMB1/pBR322/pUC origin of replication
   8952..9812    -  CDS            AmpR: β-lactamase; bla; confers resistance to ampicillin, carbenicillin, and related antibiotics
   9813..9917    -  promoter       AmpR promoter: bla
>Addgene plasmid #245981 | pBOB-Gpr45-Del1&2-3xFlag | addgene full sequence | sequence record 488712 | Addgene NGS Result
GACGGATCGGGAGATCTCCCGATCCCCTATGGTGCACTCTCAGTACAATCTGCTCTGATGCCGCATAGTT
AAGCCAGTATCTGCTCCCTGCTTGTGTGTTGGAGGTCGCTGAGTAGTGCGCGAGCAAAATTTAAGCTACA
ACAAGGCAAGGCTTGACCGACAATTGCATGAAGAATCTGCTTAGGGTTAGGCGTTTTGCGCTGCTTCGCG
ATGTACGGGCCAGATATACGCGTTGACATTGATTATTGACTAGTTATTAATAGTAATCAATTACGGGGTC
ATTAGTTCATAGCCCATATATGGAGTTCCGCGTTACATAACTTACGGTAAATGGCCCGCCTGGCTGACCG
CCCAACGACCCCCGCCCATTGACGTCAATAATGACGTATGTTCCCATAGTAACGCCAATAGGGACTTTCC
ATTGACGTCAATGGGTGGAGTATTTACGGTAAACTGCCCACTTGGCAGTACATCAAGTGTATCATATGCC
AAGTACGCCCCCTATTGACGTCAATGACGGTAAATGGCCCGCCTGGCATTATGCCCAGTACATGACCTTA
TGGGACTTTCCTACTTGGCAGTACATCTACGTATTAGTCATCGCTATTACCATGGTGATGCGGTTTTGGC
AGTACATCAATGGGCGTGGATAGCGGTTTGACTCACGGGGATTTCCAAGTCTCCACCCCATTGACGTCAA
TGGGAGTTTGTTTTGGCACCAAAATCAACGGGACTTTCCAAAATGTCGTAACAACTCCGCCCCATTGACG
CAAATGGGCGGTAGGCGTGTACGGTGGGAGGTCTATATAAGCAGCGCGTTTTGCCTGTACTGGGTCTCTC
TGGTTAGACCAGATCTGAGCCTGGGAGCTCTCTGGCTAACTAGGGAACCCACTGCTTAAGCCTCAATAAA
GCTTGCCTTGAGTGCTTCAAGTAGTGTGTGCCCGTCTGTTGTGTGACTCTGGTAACTAGAGATCCCTCAG
ACCCTTTTAGTCAGTGTGGAAAATCTCTAGCAGTGGCGCCCGAACAGGGACTTGAAAGCGAAAGGGAAAC
CAGAGGAGCTCTCTCGACGCAGGACTCGGCTTGCTGAAGCGCGCACGGCAAGAGGCGAGGGGCGGCGACT
GGTGAGTACGCCAAAAATTTTGACTAGCGGAGGCTAGAAGGAGAGAGATGGGTGCGAGAGCGTCAGTATT
AAGCGGGGGAGAATTAGATCGCGATGGGAAAAAATTCGGTTAAGGCCAGGGGGAAAGAAAAAATATAAAT
TAAAACATATAGTATGGGCAAGCAGGGAGCTAGAACGATTCGCAGTTAATCCTGGCCTGTTAGAAACATC
AGAAGGCTGTAGACAAATACTGGGACAGCTACAACCATCCCTTCAGACAGGATCAGAAGAACTTAGATCA
TTATATAATACAGTAGCAACCCTCTATTGTGTGCATCAAAGGATAGAGATAAAAGACACCAAGGAAGCTT
TAGACAAGATAGAGGAAGAGCAAAACAAAAGTAAGACCACCGCACAGCAAGCGGCCGCTGATCTTCAGAC
CTGGAGGAGGAGATATGAGGGACAATTGGAGAAGTGAATTATATAAATATAAAGTAGTAAAAATTGAACC
ATTAGGAGTAGCACCCACCAAGGCAAAGAGAAGAGTGGTGCAGAGAGAAAAAAGAGCAGTGGGAATAGGA
GCTTTGTTCCTTGGGTTCTTGGGAGCAGCAGGAAGCACTATGGGCGCAGCGTCAATGACGCTGACGGTAC
AGGCCAGACAATTATTGTCTGGTATAGTGCAGCAGCAGAACAATTTGCTGAGGGCTATTGAGGCGCAACA
GCATCTGTTGCAACTCACAGTCTGGGGCATCAAGCAGCTCCAGGCAAGAATCCTGGCTGTGGAAAGATAC
CTAAAGGATCAACAGCTCCTGGGGATTTGGGGTTGCTCTGGAAAACTCATTTGCACCACTGCTGTGCCTT
GGAATGCTAGTTGGAGTAATAAATCTCTGGAACAGATTTGGAATCACACGACCTGGATGGAGTGGGACAG
AGAAATTAACAATTACACAAGCTTAATACACTCCTTAATTGAAGAATCGCAAAACCAGCAAGAAAAGAAT
GAACAAGAATTATTGGAATTAGATAAATGGGCAAGTTTGTGGAATTGGTTTAACATAACAAATTGGCTGT
GGTATATAAAATTATTCATAATGATAGTAGGAGGCTTGGTAGGTTTAAGAATAGTTTTTGCTGTACTTTC
TATAGTGAATAGAGTTAGGCAGGGATATTCACCATTATCGTTTCAGACCCACCTCCCAACCCCGAGGGGA
CCCGACAGGCCCGAAGGAATAGAAGAAGAAGGTGGAGAGAGAGACAGAGACAGATCCATTCGATTAGTGA
ACGGATCAACTTTTAAAAGAAAAGGGGGGATTGGGGGGTACAGTGCAGGGGAAAGAATAGTAGACATAAT
AGCAACAGACATACAAACTAAAGAATTACAAAAACAAATTACAAAATTCAAAATTTTATCGATAAGCTTG
GGAGTTCCGCGTTACATAACTTACGGTAAATGGCCCGCCTGGCTGACCGCCCAACGACCCCCGCCCATTG
ACGTCAATAATGACGTATGTTCCCATAGTAACGCCAATAGGGACTTTCCATTGACGTCAATGGGTGGAGT
ATTTACGGTAAACTGCCCACTTGGCAGTACATCAAGTGTATCATATGCCAAGTACGCCCCCTATTGACGT
CAATGACGGTAAATGGCCCGCCTGGCATTATGCCCAGTACATGACCTTATGGGACTTTCCTACTTGGCAG
TACATCTACGTATTAGTCATCGCTATTACCATGGTGATGCGGTTTTGGCAGTACATCAATGGGCGTGGAT
AGCGGTTTGACTCACGGGGATTTCCAAGTCTCCACCCCATTGACGTCAATGGGAGTTTGTTTTGGCACCA
AAATCAACGGGACTTTCCAAAATGTCGTAACAACTCCGCCCCATTGACGCAAATGGGCGGTAGGCGTGTA
CGGTGGGAGGTCTATATAAGCAGAGCTCGTTTAGTGAACCGTCAGATCGCCTGGAGACGCCATCCACGCT
GTTTTGACCTCCATAGAAGACACCGACTGAGCTCCTTAAGGTTAACTCTAGAGAATTCGGATCCGCCACC
ATGGCCTGTAACAGCACACCCATGGGGACTTACGAACATCTGCTGCTGAATGTGAGCAACACTTTGGACC
CTGGGGACACCCCACTGTCTGCACCGCTCAGGATCTCGCTGGCAATAATGATGCTGCTGATGATCGTGGT
AGGATTCCTTGGCAACACGGTGGTCTGCATCATCGTGTACCAGAGGCCAGCCATGCGTTCAGCTATCAAC
CTGCTGCTGGCCACCTTGGCCTTCTCCGACATCATGCTGTCTTTATGCTGCATGCCATTCACGGCCATCA
CCCTCATCACTGTTCGCTGGCATTTCGGGGACCACTTTTGTCGGCTTTCAGCTACTCTCTATTGGTTTTT
TGTCCTAGAGGGCGTGGCCATCCTGCTCATCATTAGCGTGGACCGGTTTCTCATCATCGTGCAGCGTCAG
GACAAGCTGAACCCACGCAGGGCTAAGATGATCATCGCGGCCTCCTGGGTGCTGTCTTTCTGCATCTCTG
CGCCCTCCTTCACTGGCTGGACGTTCATGGAGGTGCCTGCTCGAGCCCCACAGTGCGTGCTAGGCTACAC
TGAGTTCCCAGCTGAACGCGCCTATGTAGTGACACTGGTGGTGGCAGTGTTCTTTGCTCCCTTCGGCGTC
ATGTTGTGCTCCTATCTGTGCATCCTCAATACGGTGCTCAGACAGCTGACCGGAGCTGGCCTGCTGAGTT
TCAAAACCAAGGCCTTCACCACCATCCTCATCCTCTTCGTGGGCTTTTCACTCTGCTGGCTGCCACACTC
AGTCTACAGCCTGCTGTCTGCGTTCAGCCGGCGGTTCTATTACAGCGCCTCCTTCTACACCACCAGCACA
TGCGTCCTGTGGCTCAGTTACCTCAAGTCTGTTTTCAACCCCATCGTCTACTGCTGGAGGATCAAGAAAT
TCCGCGAGGCCTGCATAGAGTTGCTTCCCCACACTTTCCAAATCCTCCCTAAAGTGCCTGAGCGGATCCA
GAGGAAAATCCAGCCAAGCACCATCTATGTGTGCAACGAAAACCAATCCGCTGTCCTCGAGGACTACAAA
GACCATGACGGTGATTATAAAGATCATGACATCGACTACAAGGATGACGATGACAAGTAGTGATCGAGCC
ATGGAAGCTTGATATCTAACTGACTGAACCGGTGGTACCGAGGAATTAATTCGCTGTCTGCGAGGGCCAG
CTGTTGGGGTGAGTACTCCCTCTCAAAAGCGGGCATGACTTCTGCGCTAAGATTGTCAGTTTCCAAAAAC
GAGGAGGATTTGATATTCACCTGGCCCGCGGTGATGCCTTTGAGGGTGGCCGCGTCCATCTGGTCAGAAA
AGACAATCTTTTTGTTGTCAAGCTTGAGGTGTGGCAGGCTTGAGATCTGGCCATACACTTGAGTGACAAT
GACATCCACTTTGCCTTTCTCTCCACAGGTGTCCACTCCCAGGTCCAACTGCAGGTCGAGCATGCATCTA
GGGCGGCCAATTCCGCCGATCCTGGAAAAACATGGAGCAATCACAAGTAGCAATACAGCAGCTACCAATG
CTGATTGTGCCTGGCTAGAAGCACAAGAGGAGGAGGAGGTGGGTTTTCCAGTCACACCTCAGACAATCAA
CCTCTGGATTACAAAATTTGTGAAAGATTGACTGGTATTCTTAACTATGTTGCTCCTTTTACGCTATGTG
GATACGCTGCTTTAATGCCTTTGTATCATGCTATTGCTTCCCGTATGGCTTTCATTTTCTCCTCCTTGTA
TAAATCCTGGTTGCTGTCTCTTTATGAGGAGTTGTGGCCCGTTGTCAGGCAACGTGGCGTGGTGTGCACT
GTGTTTGCTGACGCAACCCCCACTGGTTGGGGCATTGCCACCACCTGTCAGCTCCTTTCCGGGACTTTCG
CTTTCCCCCTCCCTATTGCCACGGCGGAACTCATCGCCGCCTGCCTTGCCCGCTGCTGGACAGGGGCTCG
GCTGTTGGGCACTGACAATTCCGTGGTGTTGTCGGGGAAGCTGACGTCCTTTCCATGGCTGCTCGCCTGT
GTTGCCACCTGGATTCTGCGCGGGACGTCCTTCTGCTACGTCCCTTCGGCCCTCAATCCAGCGGACCTTC
CTTCCCGCGGCCTGCTGCCGGCTCTGCGGCCTCTTCCGCGTCTTCGCCTTCGCCCTCAGACGAGTCGGAT
CTCCCTTTGGGCCGCCTCCCCGCCTGGAATTCGAGCTCGGTACCTTTAAGACCAATGACTTACAAGGCAG
CTGTAGATCTTAGCCACTTTTTAAAAGAAAAGGGGGGACTGGAAGGGCTAATTCACTCCCAACGAAGACA
AGATATCCTTGATCTGTGGATCTACCACACACAAGGCTACTTCCCTGATTGGCAGAACTACACACCAGGG
CCAGGGATCAGATATCCACTGACCTTTGGATGGTGCTACAAGCTAGTACCAGTTGAGCAAGAGAAGGTAG
AAGAAGCCAATGAAGGAGAGAACACCCGCTTGTTACACCCTGTGAGCCTGCATGGGATGGATGACCCGGA
GAGAGAAGTATTAGAGTGGAGGTTTGACAGCCGCCTAGCATTTCATCACATGGCCCGAGAGCTGCATCCG
GACTGTACTGGGTCTCTCTGGTTAGACCAGATCTGAGCCTGGGAGCTCTCTGGCTAACTAGGGAACCCAC
TGCTTAAGCCTCAATAAAGCTTGCCTTGAGTGCTTCAAGTAGTGTGTGCCCGTCTGTTGTGTGACTCTGG
TAACTAGAGATCCCTCAGACCCTTTTAGTCAGTGTGGAAAATCTCTAGCAGGGCCGCTTTAAACCCGCTG
ATCAGCCTCGACTGTGCCTTCTAGTTGCCAGCCATCTGTTGTTTGCCCCTCCCCCGTGCCTTCCTTGACC
CTGGAAGGTGCCACTCCCACTGTCCTTTCCTAATAAAATGAGGAAATTGCATCGCATTGTCTGAGTAGGT
GTCATTCTATTCTGGGGGGTGGGGTGGGGCAGGACAGCAAGGGGGAGGATTGGGAAGACAATAGCAGGCA
TGCTGGGGATGCGGTGGGCTCTATGGCTTCTGAGGCGGAAAGAACCAGCTGGGGCTCTAGGGGGTATCCC
C
[124 nt withheld, positions 6232-6355]
C
[91 nt withheld, positions 6357-6447]
A
[49 nt withheld, positions 6449-6497]
CCTTTGACGTTGGAGTCCACGTTCTTT
[37 nt withheld, positions 6525-6561]
ACCCTATCTCGGTCTATTCTTTTGATTTATAAGGGATTTTGCCGATTTCGGCCTATTGGTTAAAAAATGA
GCTGATTTAACAAAAATTTAACGCGAATTAATTCTGTGGAATGTGTGTCAGTTAGGGTGTGGAAAGTCCC
CAGGCTCCCCAGCAGGCAGAAGTATGCAAAGCATGCATCTCAATTAGTCAGCAACCAGGTGTGGAAAGTC
CCCAGGCTCCCCAGCAGGCAGAAGTATGCAAAGCATGCATCTCAATTAGTCAGCAACCATAGTCCCGCCC
CTAACTCCGCCCATCCCGCCCCTAACTCCGCCCAGTTCCGCCCATTCTCCGCCCCATGGCTGACTAATTT
TTTTTATTTATGCAGAGGCCGAGGCCGCCTCTGCCTCTGAGCTATTCCAGAAGTAGTGAGGAGGCTTTTT
TGGAGGCCTAGGCTTTTGCAAAAAGCTCCCGGGAGCTTGTATATCCATTTTCGGATCTGATCAGCACGTG
TTGACAATTAATCATCGGCATAGTATATCGGCATAGTATAATACGACAAGGTGAGGAACTAAACCATGGC
CAAGTTGACCAGTGCCGTTCCGGTGCTCACCGCGCGCGACGTCGCCGGAGCGGTCGAGTTCTGGACCGAC
CGGCTCGGGTTCTCCCGGGACTTCGTGGAGGACGACTTCGCCGGTGTGGTCCGGGACGACGTGACCCTGT
TCATCAGCGCGGTCCAGGACCAGGTGGTGCCGGACAACACCCTGGCCTGGGTGTGGGTGCGCGGCCTGGA
CGAGCTGTACGCCGAGTGGTCGGAGGTCGTGTCCACGAACTTCCGGGACGCCTCCGGGCCGGCCATGACC
GAGATCGGCGAGCAGCCGTGGGGGCGGGAGTTCGCCCTGCGCGACCCGGCCGGCAACTGCGTGCACTTCG
TGGCCGAGGAGCAGGACTGACACGTGCTACGAGATTTCGATTCCACCGCCGCCTTCTATGAAAGGTTGGG
CTTCGGAATCGTTTTCCGGGACGCCGGCTGGATGATCCTCCAGCGCGGGGATCTCATGCTGGAGTTCTTC
GCCCACCCCAACTTGTTTATTGCAGCTTATAATGGTTACAAATAAAGCAATAGCATCACAAATTTCACAA
ATAAAGCATTTTTTTCACTGCATTCTAGTTGTGGTTTGTCCAAACTCATCAATGTATCTTATCATGTCTG
TATACCGTCGACCTCTAGCTAGAGCTTGGCGTAATCATGGTCATAGCTGTTTCCTGTGTGAAATTGTTAT
CCGCTCACAATTCCACACAACATACGAGCCGGAAGCATAAAGTGTAAAGCCTGGGGTGCCTAATGAGTGA
GCTAACTCACATTAATTGCGTTGCGCTCACTGCCCGCTTTCCAGTCGGGAAACCTGTCGTGCCAGCTGCA
TTAATGAATCGGCCAACGCGCGGGGAGAGGCGGTTTGCGTATTGGGCGCTCTTCCGCTTCCTCGCTCACT
GACTCGCTGCGCTCGGTCGTTCGGCTGCGGCGAGCGGTATCAGCTCACTCAAAGGCGGTAATACGGTTAT
CCACAGAATCAGGGGATAACGCAGGAAAGAACATGTGAGCAAAAGGCCAGCAAAAGGCCAGGAACCGTAA
AAAGGCCGCGTTGCTGGCGTTTTTCCATAGGCTCCGCCCCCCTGACGAGCATCACAAAAATCGACGCTCA
AGTCAGAGGTGGCGAAACCCGACAGGACTATAAAGATACCAGGCGTTTCCCCCTGGAAGCTCCCTCGTGC
GCTCTCCTGTTCCGACCCTGCCGCTTACCGGATACCTGTCCGCCTTTCTCCCTTCGGGAAGCGTGGCGCT
TTCTCATAGCTCACGCTGTAGGTATCTCAGTTCGGTGTAGGTCGTTCGCTCCAAGCTGGGCTGTGTGCAC
GAACCCCCCGTTCAGCCCGACCGCTGCGCCTTATCCGGTAACTATCGTCTTGAGTCCAACCCGGTAAGAC
ACGACTTATCGCCACTGGCAGCAGCCACTGGTAACAGGATTAGCAGAGCGAGGTATGTAGGCGGTGCTAC
AGAGTTCTTGAAGTGGTGGCCTAACTACGGCTACACTAGAAGAACAGTATTTGGTATCTGCGCTCTGCTG
AAGCCAGTTACCTTCGGAAAAAGAGTTGGTAGCTCTTGATCCGGCAAACAAACCACCGCTGGTAGCGGTG
GTTTTTTTGTTTGCAAGCAGCAGATTACGCGCAGAAAAAAAGGATCTCAAGAAGATCCTTTGATCTTTTC
TACGGGGTCTGACGCTCAGTGGAACGAAAACTCACGTTAAGGGATTTTGGTCATGAGATTATCAAAAAGG
ATCTTCACCTAGATCCTTTTAAATTAAAAATGAAGTTTTAAATCAATCTAAAGTATATATGAGTAAACTT
GGTCTGACAGTTACCAATGCTTAATCAGTGAGGCACCTATCTCAGCGATCTGTCTATTTCGTTCATCCAT
AGTTGCCTGACTCCCCGTCGTGTAGATAACTACGATACGGGAGGGCTTACCATCTGGCCCCAGTGCTGCA
ATGATACCGCGAGACCCACGCTCACCGGCTCCAGATTTATCAGCAATAAACCAGCCAGCCGGAAGGGCCG
AGCGCAGAAGTGGTCCTGCAACTTTATCCGCCTCCATCCAGTCTATTAATTGTTGCCGGGAAGCTAGAGT
AAGTAGTTCGCCAGTTAATAGTTTGCGCAACGTTGTTGCCATTGCTACAGGCATCGTGGTGTCACGCTCG
TCGTTTGGTATGGCTTCATTCAGCTCCGGTTCCCAACGATCAAGGCGAGTTACATGATCCCCCATGTTGT
GCAAAAAAGCGGTTAGCTCCTTCGGTCCTCCGATCGTTGTCAGAAGTAAGTTGGCCGCAGTGTTATCACT
CATGGTTATGGCAGCACTGCATAATTCTCTTACTGTCATGCCATCCGTAAGATGCTTTTCTGTGACTGGT
GAGTACTCAACCAAGTCATTCTGAGAATAGTGTATGCGGCGACCGAGTTGCTCTTGCCCGGCGTCAATAC
GGGATAATACCGCGCCACATAGCAGAACTTTAAAAGTGCTCATCATTGGAAAACGTTCTTCGGGGCGAAA
ACTCTCAAGGATCTTACCGCTGTTGAGATCCAGTTCGATGTAACCCACTCGTGCACCCAACTGATCTTCA
GCATCTTTTACTTTCACCAGCGTTTCTGGGTGAGCAAAAACAGGAAGGCAAAATGCCGCAAAAAAGGGAA
TAAGGGCGACACGGAAATGTTGAATACTCATACTCTTCCTTTTTCAATATTATTGAAGCATTTATCAGGG
TTATTGTCTCATGAGCGGATACATATTTGAATGTATTTAGAAAAATAAACAAATAGGGGTTCCGCGCACA
TTTCCCCGAAAAGTGCCACCTGACGTC
